>Addgene plasmid #156777 | pD649-HAsp-HAPLN1-Fc(DAPA)-AviTag-6xHis | addgene full sequence | sequence record 444344 | Addgene NGS Result
TTTCAATATTATTGAAGCATTTATCAGGGTTATTGTCTCATGAGCGGATACATATTTGAATGTATTTAGA
AAAATAAACAAATAGGGGTCAGTGTTACAACCAATTAACCAATTCTGAACATTATCGCGAGCCCATTTAT
ACCTGAATATGGCTCATAACACCCCTTGCTCATGACCAAAATCCCTTAACGTGAGTTACGCGCGCGTCGT
TCCACTGAGCGTCAGACCCCGTAGAAAAGATCAAAGGATCTTCTTGAGATCCTTTTTTTCTGCGCGTAAT
CTGCTGCTTGCAAACAAAAAAACCACCGCTACCAGCGGTGGTTTGTTTGCCGGATCAAGAGCTACCAACT
CTTTTTCCGAAGGTAACTGGCTTCAGCAGAGCGCAGATACCAAATACTGTTCTTCTAGTGTAGCCGTAGT
TAGCCCACCACTTCAAGAACTCTGTAGCACCGCCTACATACCTCGCTCTGCTAATCCTGTTACCAGTGGC
TGCTGCCAGTGGCGATAAGTCGTGTCTTACCGGGTTGGACTCAAGACGATAGTTACCGGATAAGGCGCAG
CGGTCGGGCTGAACGGGGGGTTCGTGCACACAGCCCAGCTTGGAGCGAACGACCTACACCGAACTGAGAT
ACCTACAGCGTGAGCTATGAGAAAGCGCCACGCTTCCCGAAGGGAGAAAGGCGGACAGGTATCCGGTAAG
CGGCAGGGTCGGAACAGGAGAGCGCACGAGGGAGCTTCCAGGGGGAAACGCCTGGTATCTTTATAGTCCT
GTCGGGTTTCGCCACCTCTGACTTGAGCGTCGATTTTTGTGATGCTCGTCAGGGGGGCGGAGCCTATGGA
AAAACGCCAGCAACGCGGCCTTTTTACGGTTCCTGGCCTTTTGCTGGCCTTTTGCTCACATGTTCTTTCC
TGCGTTATCCCCTGATTCTGTGGATAACCGTATTACCGCCTTTGAGTGAGCTGATACCGCTCGCCGCAGC
CGAACGACCGAGCGCAGCGAGTCAGTGAGCGAGGAAGCGGAAGGCGAGAGTAGGGAACTGCCAGGCATCA
AACTAAGCAGAAGGCCCCTGACGGATGGCCTTTTTGCGTTTCTACAAACTCTTTCTGTGTTGTAAAACGA
CGGCCAGTCTTAAGCTCGGGCCCCCTGGGCGGTTCTGATAACGAGTAATCGTTAATCCGCAAATAACGTA
AAAACCCGCTTCGGCGGGTTTTTTTATGGGGGGAGTTTAGGGAAAGAGCATTTGTCAGAATATTTAAGGG
CGCCTGTCACTTTGCTTGATATATGAGAATTATTTAACCTTATAAATGAGAAAAAAGCAACGCACTTTAA
ATAAGATACGTTGCTTTTTCGATTGATGAACACCTATAATTAAACTATTCATCTATTATTTATGATTTTT
TGTATATACAATATTTCTAGTTTGTTAAAGAGAATTAAGAAAATAAATCTCGAAAATAATAAAGGGAAAA
TCAGTTTTTGATATCAAAATTATACATGTCAACGATAATACAAAATATAATACAAACTATAAGATGTTAT
CAGTATTTATTATCATTTAGAATAAATTTTGTGTCGCCCTTAATTGTGAGCGGATAACAATTACGAGCTT
CATGCACAGTGGCGTTGACTCAATATTGGCCATTAGCCATATTATTCATTGGTTATATAGCATAAATCAA
TATTGGCTATTGGCCATTGCATACGTTGTATCTATATCATAATATGTACATTTATATTGGCTCATGTCCA
ATATGACCGCCATGTTGGCATTGATTATTGACTAGTTATTAATAGTAATCAATTACGGGGTCATTAGTTC
ATAGCCCATATATGGAGTTCCGCGTTACATAACTTACGGTAAATGGCCCGCCTGGCTGACCGCCCAACGA
CCCCCGCCCATTGACGTCAATAATGACGTATGTTCCCATAGTAACGCCAATAGGGACTTTCCATTGACGT
CAATGGGTGGAGTATTTACGGTAAACTGCCCACTTGGCAGTACATCAAGTGTATCATATGCCAAGTACGC
CCCCTATTGACGTCAATGACGGTAAATGGCCCGCCTGGCATTATGCCCAGTACATGACCTTATGGGACTT
TCCTACTTGGCAGTACATCTACGTATTAGTCATCGCTATTACCATGGTGATGCGGTTTTGGCAGTACATC
AATGGGCGTGGATAGCGGTTTGACTCACGGGGATTTCCAAGTCTCCACCCCATTGACGTCAATGGGAGTT
TGTTTTGGCACCAAAATCAACGGGACTTTCCAAAATGTCGTAACAACTCCGCCCCATTGACGCAAATGGG
CGGTAGGCGTGTACGGTGGGAGGTCTATATAAGCAGAGCTCGTTTAGTGAACCGTCAGATCGCCTGGAGA
CGCCATCCACGCTGTTTTGACCTCCATAGAAGACACCGGGACCGATCCAGCCTCCGCGGCCGGGAACGGT
GCATTGGAACGCGGATTCCCCGTGCCAAGAGTGACGTAAGTACCGCCTATAGAGTCTATAGGCCCACCCC
CTTGGCTTCGTTAGAACGCGGCTACAATTAATACATAACCTTATGTATCATACACATACGATTTAGGTGA
CACTATAGAATAACATCCACTTTGCCTTTCTCTCCACAGGTGTCCACTCCCAGGTCCAACTGCACCTCGG
TTCTATCGAAAACGCGCCTGCTAGCGCCACCATGAAGACCATCATTGCCCTGAGCTACATCTTCTGCCTG
GTGTTCGCTGCGGCCGCCGATCACCTGAGCGATAATTACACCCTGGACCACGACCGGGCAATCCACATTC
AGGCCGAGAATGGCCCTCATCTGCTGGTGGAAGCCGAGCAGGCCAAGGTGTTCTCTCACAGAGGCGGCAA
TGTGACCCTGCCTTGCAAGTTCTACAGAGATCCTACCGCCTTCGGCAGCGGCATCCACAAGATCAGAATC
AAGTGGACCAAGCTGACCAGCGACTACCTGAAAGAGGTGGACGTTTTCGTCAGCATGGGCTACCACAAGA
AAACCTACGGCGGCTACCAGGGCAGAGTGTTTCTGAAAGGCGGCAGCGATTCTGACGCCAGCCTGGTCAT
TACCGATCTGACCCTGGAAGATTACGGCCGGTACAAGTGCGAAGTGATCGAGGGCCTCGAGGACGATACA
GTGGTGGTGGCTCTGGATCTGCAAGGCGTGGTGTTCCCCTACTTTCCCAGACTGGGCAGATACAACCTGA
ACTTCCACGAGGCCCAGCAGGCTTGTCTGGATCAGGATGCCGTGATCGCCAGCTTCGATCAGCTGTACGA
TGCTTGGAGAGGCGGCCTGGATTGGTGTAATGCCGGATGGCTGTCTGACGGCAGCGTGCAGTATCCCATC
ACCAAGCCTAGAGAACCCTGTGGCGGACAGAATACCGTGCCTGGCGTGCGGAATTACGGCTTCTGGGACA
AAGACAAGAGCCGCTACGACGTGTTCTGCTTCACCAGCAACTTCAACGGCCGGTTCTACTACCTGATTCA
CCCCACAAAGCTGACCTACGATGAGGCCGTGCAGGCCTGTCTGAATGATGGCGCCCAGATTGCCAAAGTG
GGCCAGATTTTCGCCGCCTGGAAAATCCTGGGCTACGATAGATGTGATGCAGGCTGGCTGGCCGATGGCT
CTGTGCGGTATCCTATCAGCCGGCCTAGAAGAAGATGTAGCCCTACAGAGGCCGCCGTCAGATTCGTGGG
CTTCCCCGATAAGAAGCACAAGCTGTACGGCGTGTACTGCTTTCGGGCCTACAATGGCGCGCCGGGCGGC
GACAAGACCCACACCTGCCCCCCCTGCCCAGCTCCAGAACTGCTGGGAGGGCCTTCCGTGTTCCTGTTCC
CCCCCAAGCCCAAGGACACCCTGATGATCAGCAGGACCCCCGAGGTGACCTGCGTGGTGGTGGCCGTGTC
CCACGAGGACCCAGAGGTGAAGTTCAACTGGTACGTGGACGGCGTGGAGGTGCACAACGCCAAGACCAAG
CCCAGAGAGGAGCAGTACAACAGCACCTACAGGGTGGTGTCCGTGCTGACCGTGCTGCACCAGGACTGGC
TGAACGGCAAAGAATACAAGTGCAAAGTCTCCAACAAGGCCCTGGCTGCCCCAATCGAAAAGACAATCAG
CAAGGCCAAGGGCCAGCCACGGGAGCCCCAGGTGTACACCCTGCCCCCCAGCCGGGAGGAGATGACCAAG
AACCAGGTGTCCCTGACCTGTCTGGTGAAGGGCTTCTACCCCAGCGATATCGCCGTGGAGTGGGAGAGCA
ACGGCCAGCCCGAGAACAACTACAAGACCACCCCCCCAGTGCTGGACAGCGACGGCAGCTTCTTCCTGTA
CAGCAAGCTGACCGTGGACAAGTCCAGGTGGCAGCAGGGCAACGTGTTCAGCTGCAGCGTGATGCACGAG
GCCCTGCACAACCACTACACCCAGAAGTCCCTGAGCCTGAGCCCCGGCGGCAGCGGTCTTAATGATATTT
TCGAGGCTCAGAAGATTGAGTGGCATGAACACCACCACCATCACCACTAAGGCCGGCCTGTAGTCACTGG
CACAACGCGTTACCCGGTAAGCCAATCGGGTATACACGGTCGTCATACTGCAGACAGGGTTCTTCTACTT
TGCAAGATAGTCTTGAGTAGTAAAATAAATAGATAGAGAAAATCAGCCTCGACTGTGCCTTCTAGTTGCC
AGCCATCTGTTGTTTGCCCCTCCCCCGTGCCTTCCTTGACCCTGGAAGGTGCCACTCCCACTGTCCTTTC
CTAATAAAATGAGGAAATTGCATCACAACACTCAACCCTATCTCGGTCTATTCTTTTGATTTATAAGGGA
TTTTGCCGATTTCGGCCTATTGGTTAAAAAATGAGCTGATTTAACAAAAATTTAACGCGAATTAATTCTG
TGGAATGTGTGTCAGTTAGGGTGTGGAAAGTCCCCAGGCTCCCCAGCAGGCAGAAGTATGCAAAGCATGC
ATCTCAATTAGTCAGCAACCAGGTGTGGAAAGTCCCCAGGCTCCCCAGCAGGCAGAAGTATGCAAAGCAT
GCATCTCAATTAGTCAGCAACCATAGTCCCGCCCCTAACTCCGCCCATCCCGCCCCTAACTCCGCCCAGT
TCCGCCCATTCTCCGCCCCATGGCTGACTAATTTTTTTTATTTATGCAGAGGCCGAGGCCGCCTCTGCCT
CTGAGCTATTCCAGAAGTAGTGAGGAGGCTTTTTTGGAGGCCTAGGCTTTTGCAAAAAGCTCCCGGGAGC
TTGTATATCCATTTTCGGATCTGATCAGCACGTGTTGACAATTAATCATCGGCATAGTATATCGGCATAG
TATAATACGACAAGGTGAGGAACTAAACCATGACCGAGTACAAGCCCACGGTGCGCCTCGCCACCCGCGA
CGACGTCCCCAGGGCCGTACGCACCCTCGCCGCCGCGTTCGCCGACTACCCCGCCACGCGCCACACCGTC
GATCCGGACCGCCACATCGAGCGGGTCACCGAGCTGCAAGAACTCTTCCTCACGCGCGTCGGGCTCGACA
TCGGCAAGGTGTGGGTCGCGGACGACGGCGCCGCGGTGGCGGTCTGGACCACGCCGGAGAGCGTCGAAGC
GGGGGCGGTGTTCGCCGAGATCGGCCCGCGCATGGCCGAGTTGAGCGGTTCCCGGCTGGCCGCGCAGCAA
CAGATGGAAGGCCTCCTGGCGCCGCACCGGCCCAAGGAGCCCGCGTGGTTCCTGGCCACCGTCGGCGTCT
CGCCCGACCACCAGGGCAAGGGTCTGGGCAGCGCCGTCGTGCTCCCCGGAGTGGAGGCGGCCGAGCGCGC
CGGGGTGCCCGCCTTCCTGGAGACATCCGCGCCCCGCAACCTCCCCTTCTACGAGCGGCTCGGCTTCACC
GTCACCGCCGACGTCGAGGTGCCCGAAGGACCGCGCACCTGGTGCATGACCCGCAAGCCCGGTGCCTGAC
ACGTGCTACGAGATTTCGATTCCACCGCCGCCTTCTATGAAAGGTTGGGCTTCGGAATCGTTTTCCGGGA
CGCCGGCTGGATGATCCTCCAGCGCGGGGATCTCATGCTGGAGTTCTTCGCCCACCCCAACTTGTTTATT
GCAGCTTATAATGGTTACAAATAAAGCAATAGCATCACAAATTTCACAAATAAAGCATTTTTTTCACTGC
ATTCTAGTTGTGGTTTGTCCAAACTCATCAATGTATCTTATCATGTCTGTATACCGTCGACCTCTAGCTA
GAGCTTGGCGTAATCATGGTCATTACCAATGCTTAATCAGTGAGGCACCTATCTCAGCGATCTGTCTATT
TCGTTCATCCATAGTTGCCTGACTCCCCGTCGTGTAGATAACTACGATACGGGAGGGCTTACCATCTGGC
CCCAGCGCTGCGATGATACCGCGAGAACCACGCTCACCGGCTCCGGATTTATCAGCAATAAACCAGCCAG
CCGGAAGGGCCGAGCGCAGAAGTGGTCCTGCAACTTTATCCGCCTCCATCCAGTCTATTAATTGTTGCCG
GGAAGCTAGAGTAAGTAGTTCGCCAGTTAATAGTTTGCGCAACGTTGTTGCCATCGCTACAGGCATCGTG
GTGTCACGCTCGTCGTTTGGTATGGCTTCATTCAGCTCCGGTTCCCAACGATCAAGGCGAGTTACATGAT
CCCCCATGTTGTGCAAAAAAGCGGTTAGCTCCTTCGGTCCTCCGATCGTTGTCAGAAGTAAGTTGGCCGC
AGTGTTATCACTCATGGTTATGGCAGCACTGCATAATTCTCTTACTGTCATGCCATCCGTAAGATGCTTT
TCTGTGACTGGTGAGTACTCAACCAAGTCATTCTGAGAATAGTGTATGCGGCGACCGAGTTGCTCTTGCC
CGGCGTCAATACGGGATAATACCGCGCCACATAGCAGAACTTTAAAAGTGCTCATCATTGGAAAACGTTC
TTCGGGGCGAAAACTCTCAAGGATCTTACCGCTGTTGAGATCCAGTTCGATGTAACCCACTCGTGCACCC
AACTGATCTTCAGCATCTTTTACTTTCACCAGCGTTTCTGGGTGAGCAAAAACAGGAAGGCAAAATGCCG
CAAAAAAGGGAATAAGGGCGACACGGAAATGTTGAATACTCATATTCTTCCTT
Features (pLannotate 1.2.2; 21 found; start..end, strand, type, name):
    119..143     -  CDS            KanR (fragment): aminoglycoside phosphotransferase; aph(3')-Ia; confers resistance to kanamycin
    254..842     +  rep_origin     ori: high-copy-number ColE1/pMB1/pBR322/pUC origin of replication
   1067..1084    +  terminator     rrnB T2 terminator (fragment): transcription terminator T2 from the E. coli rrnB gene
   1109..1128    -  CDS            lacZα (fragment): LacZα fragment of β-galactosidase; lacZ fragment
   1584..1600    +  protein_bind   lac operator: The lac repressor binds to the lac operator to inhibit transcription in E. coli. This inhibition can be relieved by adding lactose or isopropyl-β-D-thiogalactopyranoside (IPTG). lac repressor encoded by lacI
   1843..2146    +  enhancer       CMV enhancer: human cytomegalovirus immediate early enhancer
   2147..2350    +  promoter       CMV promoter: human cytomegalovirus (CMV) immediate early promoter
   2486..2529    +  intron         CMV intron (fragment): modified intron A from human cytomegalovirus
   2581..2599    +  promoter       SP6 promoter: promoter for bacteriophage SP6 RNA polymerase
   2603..2640    +  CDS            IgH signal sequence (fragment): signal sequence from the mouse immunoglobulin heavy chain variable region
   2728..3765    +  CDS            Hapln1: HPLN1_RAT - Also known as Crtl1. Experimental evidence at protein level: Swiss-Prot protein existence level 1. Stabilizes the aggregates of proteoglycan monomers with hyaluronic acid in the extracellular cartilage matrix. From Rattus norvegicus (Rat).
   3781..4458    +  CDS            IGHG1 (fragment): IGHG1_HUMAN - Experimental evidence at protein level: Swiss-Prot protein existence level 1. Constant region of immunoglobulin heavy chains. Immunoglobulins, also known as antibodies, are membrane-bound or secreted glycoproteins produced by B lymphocytes. In the recognition phase of humoral immunity, the membrane-bound immunoglobulins serve as receptors which, upon binding of a specific antigen, trigger the clonal expansion and differentiation of B lymphocytes into immunoglobulins- secreting plasma cells. Secreted immunoglobulins mediate the effector phase of humoral immunity, which results in
   4673..4784    +  polyA_signal   bGH poly(A) signal: bovine growth hormone polyadenylation signal
   4785..4893    +  rep_origin     f1 ori (fragment): f1 bacteriophage origin of replication; arrow indicates direction of (+) strand synthesis
   4907..5236    +  promoter       SV40 promoter: SV40 enhancer and early promoter
   5284..5331    +  promoter       EM7 promoter: synthetic bacterial promoter&nbsp
   5350..5949    +  CDS            PuroR (fragment): puromycin N-acetyltransferase; pac from Streptomyces; confers resistance to puromycin
   5959..6084    +  CDS            ble (fragment): BLE_KLEPN - Experimental evidence at protein level: Swiss-Prot protein existence level 1. Binding protein with a strong affinity to the bleomycin family of antibiotics. Binds to CL990; an antimitotic-antibiotic compound. From Klebsiella pneumoniae.
   6079..6200    +  polyA_signal   SV40 poly(A) signal: SV40 polyadenylation signal
   6253..7113    -  CDS            AmpR: β-lactamase; bla; confers resistance to ampicillin, carbenicillin, and related antibiotics
   7116..89      -  promoter       AmpR promoter (fragment) (across the origin): bla
