[The description below was written by a language model from this plasmid's Addgene catalogue record and pLannotate feature annotations shown in this document.]
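Description:
pD649-HAsp-HAPLN1-Fc(DAPA)-AviTag-6xHis is a mammalian expression plasmid built on the pD649 backbone for producing a secreted, Fc-fused form of human HAPLN1 (hyaluronan and proteoglycan link protein 1, also called CRTL1). It is propagated in E. coli as a high-copy plasmid through a ColE1/pUC-type origin, with selection on ampicillin via the β-lactamase gene. The sequenced record is about 7.1 kb, consistent with the stated backbone plus a roughly 1 kb insert.

Expression is driven by the CMV immediate-early enhancer and promoter, followed by a fragment of CMV intron A. An SP6 phage promoter lies just upstream of the coding region, where it can serve for in vitro transcription or as a sequencing primer site. The open reading frame begins with a secretion signal, named HAsp in the construct title; the automated annotation only partly matches it to an immunoglobulin heavy-chain leader. HAPLN1 follows, cloned between retained NotI and AscI sites. The annotation tool labels it by its rat orthologue, but the catalogue entry gives the species as human. It is fused at its C terminus to a human IgG1 Fc carrying the D265A and P329A (DAPA) substitutions, which are commonly used to reduce Fc effector binding. After the Fc come an AviTag for site-specific enzymatic biotinylation and a 6xHis tag for metal-affinity purification, neither of which is annotated in the feature table, and the transcript ends at a bGH polyadenylation signal.

A separate SV40/EM7-driven puromycin resistance cassette with an SV40 poly(A) signal allows selection in mammalian cells. The short KanR, lacZα, ble and f1 ori matches appear to be backbone remnants. The plasmid belongs to a collection used to map extracellular protein–protein interactions among human cell-surface and secreted proteins. The depositor notes that some members of the collection may carry an IS4-like transposase insertion upstream of the CMV promoter, although none is annotated here.
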