Addgene plasmid #156777: pD649-HAsp-HAPLN1-Fc(DAPA)-AviTag-6xHis
Purpose: Mammalian expression of secreted protein fused to Fc(DAPA)-Avi-6xHis.
Depositing lab: Chris Garcia. Depositing organization: Stanford University. Publication: A Human IgSF Cell-Surface Interactome Reveals a Complex Network of Protein-Protein Interactions. Wojtowicz WM, Vielmetter J, Fernandes RA, Siepe DH, Eastman CL, Chisholm GB, Cox S, Klock H, Anderson PW, Rue SM, Miller JJ, Glaser SM, Bragstad ML, Vance J, Lam AW, Lesley SA, Zinn K, Garcia KC. Cell. 2020 Aug 20;182(4):1027-1043.e17. doi: 10.1016/j.cell.2020.07.025. PubMed 32822567.
Backbone
  Vector backbone: pD649
  Backbone size w/o insert (bp): 6106
  Vector type: Mammalian Expression
Growth in bacteria
  Bacterial resistance: Ampicillin, 100 μg/mL
  Growth temperature: 37°C
  Growth strain: DH5alpha
  Copy number: High Copy
Gene/Insert
  Gene/Insert name: HAPLN1 (alt name: HPLN1)
  Species: H. sapiens (human)
  Insert size (bp): 1017
  Mutation: Fc region of human IgG contains D265A and P329A mutations (DAPA)
  Entrez Gene: HAPLN1 (a.k.a. CRT1, CRTL1)
  Promoter: CMV/SP6
  Tag / fusion protein: Fc(DAPA)-AviTag-6xHis (C terminal on backbone)
  Cloning method: Restriction Enzyme; 5′ cloning site GCGGCCGC (not destroyed); 3′ cloning site GGCGCGCC (not destroyed)
  Sequencing primers: 5′ ATTTAGGTGACACTATAG; 3′ CACGTACCAGTTGAACTTCACC
Resource information
  A portion of this plasmid was derived from a plasmid made by: synthesis by ThermoFisher
Terms and licenses: Academic/Nonprofit Terms; Industry Terms: Not Available to Industry
Depositor comments: Some plasmids in this collection may have an IS4-like element ISVsa5 family transposase upstream of the CMV promoter.
How to cite: pD649-HAsp-HAPLN1-Fc(DAPA)-AviTag-6xHis was a gift from Chris Garcia (Addgene plasmid # 156777 ; http://n2t.net/addgene:156777 ; RRID:Addgene_156777)
