>Addgene plasmid #156777 | pD649-HAsp-HAPLN1-Fc(DAPA)-AviTag-6xHis | depositor partial sequence | sequence record 302664 | insert (secreted protein)
GATCACCTGAGCGATAATTACACCCTGGACCACGACCGGGCAATCCACATTCAGGCCGAGAATGGCCCTC
ATCTGCTGGTGGAAGCCGAGCAGGCCAAGGTGTTCTCTCACAGAGGCGGCAATGTGACCCTGCCTTGCAA
GTTCTACAGAGATCCTACCGCCTTCGGCAGCGGCATCCACAAGATCAGAATCAAGTGGACCAAGCTGACC
AGCGACTACCTGAAAGAGGTGGACGTTTTCGTCAGCATGGGCTACCACAAGAAAACCTACGGCGGCTACC
AGGGCAGAGTGTTTCTGAAAGGCGGCAGCGATTCTGACGCCAGCCTGGTCATTACCGATCTGACCCTGGA
AGATTACGGCCGGTACAAGTGCGAAGTGATCGAGGGCCTCGAGGACGATACAGTGGTGGTGGCTCTGGAT
CTGCAAGGCGTGGTGTTCCCCTACTTTCCCAGACTGGGCAGATACAACCTGAACTTCCACGAGGCCCAGC
AGGCTTGTCTGGATCAGGATGCCGTGATCGCCAGCTTCGATCAGCTGTACGATGCTTGGAGAGGCGGCCT
GGATTGGTGTAATGCCGGATGGCTGTCTGACGGCAGCGTGCAGTATCCCATCACCAAGCCTAGAGAACCC
TGTGGCGGACAGAATACCGTGCCTGGCGTGCGGAATTACGGCTTCTGGGACAAAGACAAGAGCCGCTACG
ACGTGTTCTGCTTCACCAGCAACTTCAACGGCCGGTTCTACTACCTGATTCACCCCACAAAGCTGACCTA
CGATGAGGCCGTGCAGGCCTGTCTGAATGATGGCGCCCAGATTGCCAAAGTGGGCCAGATTTTCGCCGCC
TGGAAAATCCTGGGCTACGATAGATGTGATGCAGGCTGGCTGGCCGATGGCTCTGTGCGGTATCCTATCA
GCCGGCCTAGAAGAAGATGTAGCCCTACAGAGGCCGCCGTCAGATTCGTGGGCTTCCCCGATAAGAAGCA
CAAGCTGTACGGCGTGTACTGCTTTCGGGCCTACAAT
